Addgene plasmid #235754: pYO831
Purpose: Protein expression of ZZ-ScVPS38 (1-212F)
Depositing lab: Roger Williams. Depositing organization: MRC Laboratory of Molecular Biology. Publication: Structure and flexibility of the endosomal Vps34 complex reveals the basis of its function on membranes. Rostislavleva K, Soler N, Ohashi Y, Zhang L, Pardon E, Burke JE, Masson GR, Johnson C, Steyaert J, Ktistakis NT, Williams RL. Science. 2015 Oct 9;350(6257):aac7365. doi: 10.1126/science.aac7365. PubMed 26450213.
Backbone
  Vector backbone: pRS424
  Vector type: Yeast Expression
Growth in bacteria
  Bacterial resistance: Ampicillin, 100 μg/mL
  Growth temperature: 37°C
  Growth strain: DH5alpha
  Copy number: High Copy
Gene/Insert
  Gene/Insert name: VPS38
  Species: S. cerevisiae (budding yeast)
  Mutation: aa 1-212F
  Tag / fusion protein: ZZ-3xTEV (N terminal on insert)
  Cloning method: Restriction Enzyme; 5′ cloning site Unknown (unknown if destroyed)
Terms and licenses: Academic/Nonprofit Terms; Industry Terms: Not Available to Industry
How to cite: pYO831 was a gift from Roger Williams (Addgene plasmid # 235754 ; http://n2t.net/addgene:235754 ; RRID:Addgene_235754)
