[The description below was written by a language model from this plasmid's Addgene catalogue record and pLannotate feature annotations shown in this document.]
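Description:
pYO831 is a yeast expression plasmid of about 7.6 kb, built on the pRS424 backbone, for producing a tagged N-terminal fragment of Saccharomyces cerevisiae Vps38. As an E. coli–yeast shuttle vector, it carries a high-copy ColE1/pUC-type origin and the AmpR β-lactamase gene for propagation and ampicillin selection in bacteria. A 2μ origin maintains it as a multicopy episome in yeast, and the TRP1 marker with its own promoter allows selection in trp1 auxotrophic strains. Remnants of the pBluescript-derived cloning region are also present, including an f1 origin, a lacZα fragment, lac promoter/operator elements and flanking T7 and T3 promoters.

The insert encodes residues 1–212 of Vps38, annotated as a 636-nt VPS38 fragment. It is fused at its N terminus to a ZZ tag, seen in the feature table as two tandem IgG-binding units of Staphylococcus aureus protein A. According to the catalogue entry, three TEV protease sites follow the tag, so the fusion can be captured on IgG resin and the tag then cleaved off. Upstream of the coding region the annotation detects a Gal4-responsive UAS and a fragment of the TDH3 (GAP) promoter, which suggests a hybrid, possibly galactose-regulated promoter. The record does not name the promoter explicitly, and no terminator is annotated. Vps38 is a subunit of the endosomal Vps34 PI3-kinase complex II, which acts in endosome-to-Golgi retrieval. The stated purpose is protein expression of ZZ-Vps38(1–212), and the associated publication concerns the structure and flexibility of the endosomal Vps34 complex.
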