Features (pLannotate 1.2.2; 24 found; start..end, strand, type, name):
    137..186     +  misc_feature   bom (fragment): basis of mobility region from pBR322
    325..472     +  promoter       TRP1 promoter: S. cerevisiae TRP1
    473..1147    +  CDS            TRP1: phosphoribosylanthranilate isomerase, required for tryptophan biosynthesis; S. cerevisiae TRP1; yeast auxotrophic marker
   1198..1249    +  misc_feature   bom (fragment): basis of mobility region from pBR322
   1277..1705    -  rep_origin     f1 ori (sequence partly withheld): f1 bacteriophage origin of replication; arrow indicates direction of (+) strand synthesis
   1709..1864    -  CDS            lacZα (fragment): LacZα fragment of β-galactosidase; lacZ fragment
   1872..1890    +  promoter       T7 promoter: promoter for bacteriophage T7 RNA polymerase
   1899..1919    -  misc_feature   MCS (fragment): pBluescript multiple cloning site
   1939..1963    +  protein_bind   attB2: mutant version of attB; recombination site for the Gateway® BP reaction BP Clonase™
   2021..2138    +  protein_bind   UAS: upstream activating sequence mediating Gal4-dependent induction Gal4
   2252..2446    +  promoter       GAP promoter (fragment): S. cerevisiae TDH3; promoter for glyceraldehyde-3-phosphate dehydrogenase
   2514..2684    +  CDS            ProtA: IgG-binding unit of Staphylococcus aureus protein A
   2688..2858    +  CDS            ProtA: IgG-binding unit of Staphylococcus aureus protein A
   3042..3677    +  CDS            VPS38 (fragment): VPS38_YEAST - Also known as VPL17. Experimental evidence at protein level: Swiss-Prot protein existence level 1. Involved in endosome-to-Golgi retrograde transport as part of the VPS34 PI3-kinase complex II. This complex is required for the endosome-to-Golgi retrieval of PEP1 and KEX2, and the recruitment of VPS5 and VPS7, two components of the retromer complex, to endosomal membranes (probably through generating a specific pool of phosphatidylinositol 3-phosphate allowing the recruitment of the retromer complex proteins to the endosome). Mediates the interaction between VPS30 and the VPS34-VP
   3998..4016    -  promoter       T3 promoter: promoter for bacteriophage T3 RNA polymerase
   4061..4077    -  protein_bind   lac operator: The lac repressor binds to the lac operator to inhibit transcription in E. coli. This inhibition can be relieved by adding lactose or isopropyl-β-D-thiogalactopyranoside (IPTG). lac repressor encoded by lacI
   4085..4115    -  promoter       lac promoter: promoter for the E. coli lac operon
   4130..4151    -  protein_bind   CAP binding site: CAP binding activates transcription in the presence of cAMP. E. coli catabolite activator protein
   4164..4256    -  CDS            lacI (fragment): lac repressor; lacI; The lac repressor binds to the lac operator to inhibit transcription in E. coli. This inhibition can be relieved by adding lactose or isopropyl-β-D-thiogalactopyranoside (IPTG).
   4439..5027    -  rep_origin     ori: high-copy-number ColE1/pMB1/pBR322/pUC origin of replication
   5198..6058    -  CDS            AmpR: β-lactamase; bla; confers resistance to ampicillin, carbenicillin, and related antibiotics
   6059..6163    -  promoter       AmpR promoter: bla
   6190..7532    -  rep_origin     2μ ori: yeast 2μ plasmid origin of replication
   7600..35      +  CDS            rop (fragment) (across the origin): Rop protein, which maintains plasmids at low copy number; rop
>Addgene plasmid #235754 | pYO831 | addgene full sequence | sequence record 472650 | Addgene NGS Result
TCGCGCGTTTCGGTGATGACGGTGAAAACCTCTGACACATGCAGCTCCCGGAGACGGTCACAGCTTGTCT
GTAAGCGGATGCCGGGAGCAGACAAGCCCGTCAGGGCGCGTCAGCGGGTGTTGGCGGGTGTCGGGGCTGG
CTTAACTATGCGGCATCAGAGCAGATTGTACTGAGAGTGCACCATAGATCAACGACATTACTATATATAT
AATATAGGAAGCATTTAATAGAACAGCATCGTAATATATGTGTACTTTGCAGTTATGACGCCAGATGGCA
GTAGTGGAAGATATTCTTTATTGAAAAATAGCTTGTCACCTTACGTACAATCTTGATCCGGAGCTTTTCT
TTTTTTGCCGATTAAGAATTAATTCGGTCGAAAAAAGAAAAGGAGAGGGCCAAGAGGGAGGGCATTGGTG
ACTATTGAGCACGTGAGTATACGTGATTAAGCACACAAAGGCAGCTTGGAGTATGTCTGTTATTAATTTC
ACAGGTAGTTCTGGTCCATTGGTGAAAGTTTGCGGCTTGCAGAGCACAGAGGCCGCAGAATGTGCTCTAG
ATTCCGATGCTGACTTGCTGGGTATTATATGTGTGCCCAATAGAAAGAGAACAATTGACCCGGTTATTGC
AAGGAAAATTTCAAGTCTTGTAAAAGCATATAAAAATAGTTCAGGCACTCCGAAATACTTGGTTGGCGTG
TTTCGTAATCAACCTAAGGAGGATGTTTTGGCTCTGGTCAATGATTACGGCATTGATATCGTCCAACTGC
ATGGAGATGAGTCGTGGCAAGAATACCAAGAGTTCCTCGGTTTGCCAGTTATTAAAAGACTCGTATTTCC
AAAAGACTGCAACATACTACTCAGTGCAGCTTCACAGAAACCTCATTCGTTTATTCCCTTGTTTGATTCA
GAAGCAGGTGGGACAGGTGAACTTTTGGATTGGAACTCGATTTCTGACTGGGTTGGAAGGCAAGAGAGCC
CCGAAAGCTTACATTTTATGTTAGCTGGTGGACTGACGCCAGAAAATGTTGGTGATGCGCTTAGATTAAA
TGGCGTTATTGGTGTTGATGTAAGCGGAGGTGTGGAGACAAATGGTGTAAAAGACTCTAACAAAATAGCA
AATTTCGTCAAAAATGCTAAGAAATAGGTTATTACTGAGTAGTATTTATTTAAGTATTGTTTGTGCACTT
GCCGATCTATGCGGTGTGAAATACCGCACAGATGCGTAAGGAGAAAATACCGCATCAGGAAATTGTAAGC
GTTAATATTTTGTTAAAATTCGCGTTAAATTTTTGTTAAATCAGCTCATTTTTTAACCAATAGGCCGAAA
TCGGCAAAATCCCTTATAAATCAAAAGAATAGACCGAGATAGGGT
[37 nt withheld, positions 1376-1412]
AAAGAACGTGGACTCCAACGTCAAAGG
[49 nt withheld, positions 1440-1488]
T
[91 nt withheld, positions 1490-1580]
G
[124 nt withheld, positions 1582-1705]
CCATTCGCCATTCAGGCTGCGCAACTGTTGGGAAGGGCGATCGGTGCGGGCCTCTTCGCTATTACGCCAG
CTGGCGAAAGGGGGATGTGCTGCAAGGCGATTAAGTTGGGTAACGCCAGGGTTTTCCCAGTCACGACGTT
GTAAAACGACGGCCAGTGAGCGCGCGTAATACGACTCACTATAGGGCGAATTGGGTACCGGGCCCCCCCT
CGAGTACTTCTCGACAAGCTATCACCACTTTGTACAAGAAAGCTGGGTCTAGATATCTCGAGTGCGGCCG
CGGATCTTTGCAAAGATCCAAAAAAAGCATGCGTACGGATTAGAAGCCGCCGAGCGGGTGACAGCCCTCC
GAAGGAAGACTCTCCTCCGTGCGTCCTCGTCTTCACCGGTCGCGTTCCTGAAACGCAGATGTGCCTCGCG
CCGCACTGCTCCGAACAATAAAGATTCTACAATACTAGCTTTTATGGTTATGAAGAGGAAAATTGGCAGT
AACCTGGCCCCACAAACCTCAAATGAACGAATCAAATTAACAACCAGATATCTCGACTGAAAAAAAAGGT
TTAAACCAGTTCCCTGAAATTATTCCCCTACTTGACTAATAAGTATATAAAGACGGTAGGTATTGATTGT
AATTCTGTAAATCTATTTCTTAAACTTCTTGAATTCTACTTTTATAGTTAGTCTTTTTTTTAGTTTTAAA
ACACCAAGAACTTAGTTTCGAATAAACACACATAAATAAACCATGATGGGAGCAGGGGCGGGTGCTAGCG
AGAACCTGTACTTCCAGGGCGCCCACGATGAAGCCGTAGACAACAAATTCAACAAAGAACAACAAAACGC
GTTCTATGAGATCTTACATTTACCTAACTTAAACGAAGAACAACGAAACGCCTTCATCCAAAGTTTAAAA
GATGACCCAAGCCAAAGCGCTAACCTTTTAGCAGAAGCTAAAAAGCTAAATGATGCTCAGGCGCCGAAAG
TAGACAACAAATTCAACAAAGAACAACAAAACGCGTTCTATGAGATCTTACATTTACCTAACTTAAACGA
AGAACAACGAAACGCCTTCATCCAAAGTTTAAAAGATGACCCAAGCCAAAGCGCTAACCTTTTAGCAGAA
GCTAAAAAGCTAAATGATGCTCAGGCGCCGAAAGTAGACGCGGAAAACCTGTATTTCCAGGGAGGCGGAT
CTTCTAGACCAACTACTGCCTCTGAAAATTTGTACTTTCAAGGCGAGTTGAAGACCACTGCTTCTGAAAA
CTTGTACTTCCAAGGTGAGTTACTCGAGGGTGAATTGAAGACTGCTGCTTTGGCTCAACACGACGAAGCC
ATGGGCATGAAACGGTTCTTACTCAGTCGAAGACAGAGACACCTTCGTATGATTTGCTTTCACAATATAA
GTCTCTTTAGAGCTAATGGTGACTCCAAATTGATCAAGGAATATGGTGATGGATTTATACCATGTTTCTT
TATCTTGGAATCCATAAGAGGGGAGCTGCTTTATGTGAGCGAGGTACAATCAGGTTCTTTGCGTAAACTC
TCTTTTCAGGAATTACCAAAACTAACTGGTGCATCTACTATGATTGTCCTAAAATTGGTAGGACTAGTTC
CGAGTGATATTTTGTGTACCATAAGTTCAGATAAAAATGGTATCATTGACGATAAATGGTGCGTTTTATG
TACCTACACGATAGATCTTAACAAGTTACAACCCATAAATGAAGACACAGTTCTAATTACAGGCACCAAC
GCACCAGTACTTGATTTAATAGATGGATCCTACACATTGGCTGCAGAAAAAATTAAGCCACTAAAGGGCC
TTGTTAGTTCTCACAAAAGGAATATAAGTCAAGTCAAGATCAAATTTTCATTGGCATATAGCTCTTTACT
AAAATTAAACAAACTATTGGAGTATTCTTCCCAAGTCCATGAGGAAATCAATGAAATTTCCAGCAAAATA
GAAGATGACTTTTAACCCCGACTTTGTTCCCACTGTACTTTTAGCTCGTACAAAATACAATATACTTTTC
ATTTCTCCGTAAACAACATGTTTTCCCATGTAATATCCTTTTCTATTTTTCGTTCCGTTACCAACTTTAC
ACATACTTTATATAGCTATTCACTTCTATACACTAAAAAACTAAGACAATTTTAATTTTGCTGCCTGCCA
TATTTCAATTTGTTATAAATTCCTATAATTTATCCTATTAGTAGCTAAAAAAAGATGAATGTGAATCGAA
TCCTAAGAGAATTCCCCTCGAAGATCGATCTGGCGAGCTCCAGCTTTTGTTCCCTTTAGTGAGGGTTAAT
TGCGCGCTTGGCGTAATCATGGTCATAGCTGTTTCCTGTGTGAAATTGTTATCCGCTCACAATTCCACAC
AACATACGAGCCGGAAGCATAAAGTGTAAAGCCTGGGGTGCCTAATGAGTGAGCTAACTCACATTAATTG
CGTTGCGCTCACTGCCCGCTTTCCAGTCGGGAAACCTGTCGTGCCAGCTGCATTAATGAATCGGCCAACG
CGCGGGGAGAGGCGGTTTGCGTATTGGGCGCTCTTCCGCTTCCTCGCTCACTGACTCGCTGCGCTCGGTC
GTTCGGCTGCGGCGAGCGGTATCAGCTCACTCAAAGGCGGTAATACGGTTATCCACAGAATCAGGGGATA
ACGCAGGAAAGAACATGTGAGCAAAAGGCCAGCAAAAGGCCAGGAACCGTAAAAAGGCCGCGTTGCTGGC
GTTTTTCCATAGGCTCCGCCCCCCTGACGAGCATCACAAAAATCGACGCTCAAGTCAGAGGTGGCGAAAC
CCGACAGGACTATAAAGATACCAGGCGTTTCCCCCTGGAAGCTCCCTCGTGCGCTCTCCTGTTCCGACCC
TGCCGCTTACCGGATACCTGTCCGCCTTTCTCCCTTCGGGAAGCGTGGCGCTTTCTCATAGCTCACGCTG
TAGGTATCTCAGTTCGGTGTAGGTCGTTCGCTCCAAGCTGGGCTGTGTGCACGAACCCCCCGTTCAGCCC
GACCGCTGCGCCTTATCCGGTAACTATCGTCTTGAGTCCAACCCGGTAAGACACGACTTATCGCCACTGG
CAGCAGCCACTGGTAACAGGATTAGCAGAGCGAGGTATGTAGGCGGTGCTACAGAGTTCTTGAAGTGGTG
GCCTAACTACGGCTACACTAGAAGAACAGTATTTGGTATCTGCGCTCTGCTGAAGCCAGTTACCTTCGGA
AAAAGAGTTGGTAGCTCTTGATCCGGCAAACAAACCACCGCTGGTAGCGGTGGTTTTTTTGTTTGCAAGC
AGCAGATTACGCGCAGAAAAAAAGGATCTCAAGAAGATCCTTTGATCTTTTCTACGGGGTCTGACGCTCA
GTGGAACGAAAACTCACGTTAAGGGATTTTGGTCATGAGATTATCAAAAAGGATCTTCACCTAGATCCTT
TTAAATTAAAAATGAAGTTTTAAATCAATCTAAAGTATATATGAGTAAACTTGGTCTGACAGTTACCAAT
GCTTAATCAGTGAGGCACCTATCTCAGCGATCTGTCTATTTCGTTCATCCATAGTTGCCTGACTCCCCGT
CGTGTAGATAACTACGATACGGGAGGGCTTACCATCTGGCCCCAGTGCTGCAATGATACCGCGAGACCCA
CGCTCACCGGCTCCAGATTTATCAGCAATAAACCAGCCAGCCGGAAGGGCCGAGCGCAGAAGTGGTCCTG
CAACTTTATCCGCCTCCATCCAGTCTATTAATTGTTGCCGGGAAGCTAGAGTAAGTAGTTCGCCAGTTAA
TAGTTTGCGCAACGTTGTTGCCATTGCTACAGGCATCGTGGTGTCACGCTCGTCGTTTGGTATGGCTTCA
TTCAGCTCCGGTTCCCAACGATCAAGGCGAGTTACATGATCCCCCATGTTGTGCAAAAAAGCGGTTAGCT
CCTTCGGTCCTCCGATCGTTGTCAGAAGTAAGTTGGCCGCAGTGTTATCACTCATGGTTATGGCAGCACT
GCATAATTCTCTTACTGTCATGCCATCCGTAAGATGCTTTTCTGTGACTGGTGAGTACTCAACCAAGTCA
TTCTGAGAATAGTGTATGCGGCGACCGAGTTGCTCTTGCCCGGCGTCAATACGGGATAATACCGCGCCAC
ATAGCAGAACTTTAAAAGTGCTCATCATTGGAAAACGTTCTTCGGGGCGAAAACTCTCAAGGATCTTACC
GCTGTTGAGATCCAGTTCGATGTAACCCACTCGTGCACCCAACTGATCTTCAGCATCTTTTACTTTCACC
AGCGTTTCTGGGTGAGCAAAAACAGGAAGGCAAAATGCCGCAAAAAAGGGAATAAGGGCGACACGGAAAT
GTTGAATACTCATACTCTTCCTTTTTCAATATTATTGAAGCATTTATCAGGGTTATTGTCTCATGAGCGG
ATACATATTTGAATGTATTTAGAAAAATAAACAAATAGGGGTTCCGCGCACATTTCCCCGAAAAGTGCCA
CCTGAACGAAGCATCTGTGCTTCATTTTGTAGAACAAAAATGCAACGCGAGAGCGCTAATTTTTCAAACA
AAGAATCTGAGCTGCATTTTTACAGAACAGAAATGCAACGCGAAAGCGCTATTTTACCAACGAAGAATCT
GTGCTTCATTTTTGTAAAACAAAAATGCAACGCGAGAGCGCTAATTTTTCAAACAAAGAATCTGAGCTGC
ATTTTTACAGAACAGAAATGCAACGCGAGAGCGCTATTTTACCAACAAAGAATCTATACTTCTTTTTTGT
TCTACAAAAATGCATCCCGAGAGCGCTATTTTTCTAACAAAGCATCTTAGATTACTTTTTTTCTCCTTTG
TGCGCTCTATAATGCAGTCTCTTGATAACTTTTTGCACTGTAGGTCCGTTAAGGTTAGAAGAAGGCTACT
TTGGTGTCTATTTTCTCTTCCATAAAAAAAGCCTGACTCCACTTCCCGCGTTTACTGATTACTAGCGAAG
CTGCGGGTGCATTTTTTCAAGATAAAGGCATCCCCGATTATATTCTATACCGATGTGGATTGCGCATACT
TTGTGAACAGAAAGTGATAGCGTTGATGATTCTTCATTGGTCAGAAAATTATGAACGGTTTCTTCTATTT
TGTCTCTATATACTACGTATAGGAAATGTTTACATTTTCGTATTGTTTTCGATTCACTCTATGAATAGTT
CTTACTACAATTTTTTTGTCTAAAGAGTAATACTAGAGATAAACATAAAAAATGTAGAGGTCGAGTTTAG
ATGCAAGTTCAAGGAGCGAAAGGTGGATGGGTAGGTTATATAGGGATATAGCACAGAGATATATAGCAAA
GAGATACTTTTGAGCAATGTTTGTGGAAGCGGTATTCGCAATATTTTAGTAGCTCGTTACAGTCCGGTGC
GTTTTTGGTTTTTTGAAAGTGCGTCTTCAGAGCGCTTTTGGTTTTCAAAAGCGCTCTGAAGTTCCTATAC
TTTCTAGAGAATAGGAACTTCGGAATAGGAACTTCAAAGCGTTTCCGAAAACGAGCGCTTCCGAAAATGC
AACGCGAGCTGCGCACATACAGCTCACTGTTCACGTCGCACCTATATCTGCGTGTTGCCTGTATATATAT
ATACATGAGAAGAACGGCATAGTGCGTGTTTATGCTTAAATGCGTACTTATATGCGTCTATTTATGTAGG
ATGAAAGGTAGTCTAGTACCTCCTGTGATATTATCCCATTCCATGCGGGGTATCGTATGCTTCCTTCAGC
ACTACCCTTTAGCTGTTCTATATGCTGCCACTCCTCAATTGGATTAGTCTCATCCTTCAATGCTATCATT
TCCTTTGATATTGGATCATACTAAGAAACCATTATTATCATGACATTAACCTATAAAAATAGGCGTATCA
CGAGGCCCTTTCGTC
